Addgene plasmid #125083: pSR40.16
Purpose: Expression of ompR(1-140aa)-ccaR(130-234aa) chimera under PLtetO-1, output Promoter PcpcG2-172
Depositing lab: Jeffrey Tabor. Depositing organization: Rice University. Publication: Rewiring bacterial two-component systems by modular DNA-binding domain swapping. Schmidl SR, Ekness F, Sofjan K, Daeffler KN, Brink KR, Landry BP, Gerhardt KP, Dyulgyarov N, Sheth RU, Tabor JJ. Nat Chem Biol. 2019 Jul;15(7):690-698. doi: 10.1038/s41589-019-0286-6. Epub 2019 May 20. PubMed 31110305.
Backbone
  Vector backbone: pProTet.E333
  Total vector size (bp): 4810
  Vector type: Bacterial Expression, Synthetic Biology
Growth in bacteria
  Bacterial resistance: Chloramphenicol, 25 μg/mL
  Growth temperature: 37°C
  Growth strain: NEB-10beta
  Copy number: High Copy
Gene/Insert 1
  Gene/Insert name: ompR(REC)-ccaR(DBD)140
  Species: Synthetic
  Insert size (bp): 735
Gene/Insert 2
  Gene/Insert name: sfgfp (alt name: Super folder GFP)
  Species: Synthetic
  Insert size (bp): 714
Gene/Insert 3
  Gene/Insert name: tetR
  Species: Tn10 from E. coli
  Insert size (bp): 625
  GenBank ID: NC_009133.1
Terms and licenses: Academic/Nonprofit Terms; Industry Terms: Not Available to Industry
How to cite: pSR40.16 was a gift from Jeffrey Tabor (Addgene plasmid # 125083 ; http://n2t.net/addgene:125083 ; RRID:Addgene_125083)
