[The description below was written by a language model from this plasmid's Addgene catalogue record and pLannotate feature annotations shown in this document.]
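Description:
pSR40.16 is a bacterial expression and synthetic-biology plasmid of about 4.8 kb built on the pProTet.E333 backbone. It is maintained in E. coli through a high-copy ColE1/pMB1-type origin and selected with chloramphenicol through a cat gene driven by its native promoter and followed by the lambda t0 terminator.

The plasmid carries three expression units arranged in the same orientation. The first places a synthetic chimeric response regulator under the PLtetO-1 promoter. This chimera joins the receiver domain of E. coli OmpR (residues 1–140) to the DNA-binding domain of CcaR (residues 130–234). The automated annotation labels the whole open reading frame as ompR, but the catalogue fields identify it as the OmpR(REC)-CcaR(DBD) fusion. It is terminated by tandem rrnB T1 and T7Te terminators. The second unit is the reporter, superfolder GFP with the same terminator pair. According to the record, sfGFP is driven by the output promoter PcpcG2-172. That promoter is not annotated in the feature table, though it presumably lies in the unannotated region upstream of sfGFP. The third unit expresses TetR from a J23119-type constitutive promoter fragment. TetR represses PLtetO-1, so the level of the chimera can be set with a tetracycline-class inducer.

Together these parts test whether swapping DNA-binding domains can rewire a two-component system. In this design, signalling through the OmpR receiver domain should be redirected to a CcaR-responsive promoter, with GFP fluorescence as the readout. The "140" in the insert name marks the crossover point of this fusion.
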