Features (pLannotate 1.2.2; 15 found; start..end, strand, type, name):
     60..133     +  promoter       PLtetO-1 promoter: modified phage lambda PL promoter with tet operator sites (Lutz and Bujard, 1997)
    169..858     +  CDS            ompR: OMPR_ECOLI - Also known as kmt, ompB. Experimental evidence at protein level: Swiss-Prot protein existence level 1. Member of the two-component regulatory system EnvZ/OmpR involved in osmoregulation (particularly of genes ompF and ompC) as well as other genes (PubMed:3010044, PubMed:3536870). Plays a central role in both acid and osmotic stress responses (PubMed:28526842, PubMed:30524381). Binds to the promoter of both ompC and ompF; at low osmolarity it activates ompF transcription, while at high osmolarity it represses ompF and activates ompC transcription (PubMed:3533941, PubMed:3023382, Pu
    927..998     +  terminator     rrnB T1 terminator: transcription terminator T1 from the E. coli rrnB gene
   1014..1041    +  terminator     T7Te terminator: phage T7 early transcription terminator
   1355..2068    +  CDS            superfolder GFP: GFP variant that folds robustly even when fused to poorly folded proteins (Pédelacq et al., 2006)
   2095..2166    +  terminator     rrnB T1 terminator: transcription terminator T1 from the E. coli rrnB gene
   2182..2209    +  terminator     T7Te terminator: phage T7 early transcription terminator
   2216..2260    +  misc_feature   MCS (fragment): pUC18/19 multiple cloning site
   2267..2295    +  promoter       J23119 promoter (fragment): bacterial promoter (Registry of Standard Biological Parts BBa J23119)
   2330..2956    +  CDS            TetR: tetracycline repressor TetR; tetR; TetR binds to the tetracycline operator tetO to inhibit transcription. This inhibition can be relieved by adding tetracycline or doxycycline.
   2962..3048    +  terminator     rrnB T1 terminator: Escherichia coli rrnB; transcription terminator T1 from the E. coli rrnB gene
   3213..3801    -  rep_origin     ori: high-copy-number ColE1/pMB1/pBR322/pUC origin of replication
   3889..3983    -  terminator     lambda t0 terminator: transcription terminator from phage lambda
   4007..4663    -  CDS            cat: CAT_ECOLX - Experimental evidence at protein level: Swiss-Prot protein existence level 1. This enzyme is an effector of chloramphenicol resistance in bacteria. From Escherichia coli. This protein is used as a marker in many commonly used cloning vectors, such as pACYC184.
   4664..4762    -  promoter       cat promoter: promoter of the E. coli cat gene encoding chloramphenicol acetyltransferase
>Addgene plasmid #125083 | pSR40.16 | addgene full sequence | sequence record 251165 | Addgene NGS Result
TCATGACATTAACCTATAAAAATAGGCGTATCACGAGGCCCTTTCGTCTTCACCTCGAGTCCCTATCAGT
GATAGAGATTGACATCCCTATCAGTGATAGAGATACTGAGCACATCAGCAGGACGCACTGACCGCATAAA
GGACTTAGCAAAGCCCAATTTTAAACAAATGCAAGAGAACTACAAGATTCTGGTGGTCGATGACGACATG
CGCCTGCGTGCGCTGCTGGAACGTTATCTCACCGAACAAGGCTTCCAGGTTCGAAGCGTCGCTAATGCAG
AACAGATGGATCGCCTGCTGACTCGTGAATCTTTCCATCTTATGGTACTGGATTTAATGTTACCTGGTGA
AGATGGCTTGTCGATTTGCCGACGTCTTCGTAGTCAGAGCAACCCGATGCCGATCATTATGGTGACGGCG
AAAGGGGAAGAAGTGGACCGTATCGTAGGCCTGGAGATTGGCGCTGACGACTACATTCCAAAACCGTTTA
ACCCGCGTGAACTGCTGGCCCGTATCCGTGCGGTGCTGCGTCGTCAGGCGAACGAACTGCCAGGCGCACC
GTCACAGGAAGAGGCGGTAATTGCTTTCGGGCCAATCAGGTTGGATCCAAGCACCTATGAAGTTAGTTAT
GACAATGAGGTTTTGTCTTTGACCCGCAAGGAATACAGCATTCTGGAATTACTACTCCGCAATGGCCGTC
GGGTGCTAAGTCGGAGCATGATTATCGATAGTATCTGGAAGTTGGAGAGTCCCCCAGAGGAAGATACGGT
TAAGGTGCATGTGCGGAGTTTGCGACAAAAATTAAAAAGTGCCGGTTTATCAGCAGATGCCATTGAAACG
GTCCATGGCATTGGGTATCGTCTGGCCAATTTAACGGAAAAATCTTTGTGCCAAGGGAAAAACTAGTAAT
AATCTAGACCAGGCATCAAATAAAACGAAAGGCTCAGTCGAAAGACTGGGCCTTTCGTTTTATCTGTTGT
TTGTCGGTGAACGCTCTCTACTAGAGTCACACTGGCTCACCTTCGGGTGGGCCTTTCTGCGTTTATAGTA
AATCACTGCATAATTCGTGTCGCTCAAGGCGCACTCCCGTTCTGGATAATGTTTTTTGCGCCGACATCAT
AACGGTTCTGGCAAATATTCTGAAATGAGCTGGTTAGCTAGTCAAGCCCATTGTGCTTTTCTCTATCAAC
CTCAGCTTACCTGAAGGGGTGAACAGGTCTGGGTTAATTCATGTTGCGAAATGTAACAGTTTTAGTCGCA
TCAGCTAACTTTCCGATTTCTTTACGATTTTCTCCCCCTTTTCTTCAATTTTACTTTGTTAGGATCGCAT
TTTTAAAAAGAGGAGAAATACTAGATGCGTAAAGGCGAAGAGCTGTTCACTGGTGTCGTCCCTATTCTGG
TGGAACTGGATGGTGATGTCAACGGTCATAAGTTTTCCGTGCGTGGCGAGGGTGAAGGTGACGCAACTAA
TGGTAAACTGACGCTGAAGTTCATCTGTACTACTGGTAAACTGCCGGTACCTTGGCCGACTCTGGTAACG
ACGCTGACTTATGGTGTTCAGTGCTTTGCTCGTTATCCGGACCATATGAAGCAGCATGACTTCTTCAAGT
CCGCCATGCCGGAAGGCTATGTGCAGGAACGCACGATTTCCTTTAAGGATGACGGCACGTACAAAACGCG
TGCGGAAGTGAAATTTGAAGGCGATACCCTGGTAAACCGCATTGAGCTGAAAGGCATTGACTTTAAAGAA
GACGGCAATATCCTGGGCCATAAGCTGGAATACAATTTTAACAGCCACAATGTTTACATCACCGCCGATA
AACAAAAAAATGGCATTAAAGCGAATTTTAAAATTCGCCACAACGTGGAGGATGGCAGCGTGCAGCTGGC
TGATCACTACCAGCAAAACACTCCAATCGGTGATGGTCCTGTTCTGCTGCCAGACAATCACTATCTGAGC
ACGCAAAGCGTTCTGTCTAAAGATCCGAACGAGAAACGCGATCATATGGTTCTGCTGGAGTTCGTAACCG
CAGCGGGCATCACGCATGGTATGGATGAACTGTACAAATGATGATAATAATCTAGACCAGGCATCAAATA
AAACGAAAGGCTCAGTCGAAAGACTGGGCCTTTCGTTTTATCTGTTGTTTGTCGGTGAACGCTCTCTACT
AGAGTCACACTGGCTCACCTTCGGGTGGGCCTTTCTGCGTTTATAGGTACCCGTGGATCCTCTAGAGTCG
ACCTGCAGGCATGCAAGCTTTTTACGGCTAGCTCAGTCCTAGGTATAGTGCTAGCCCAGCCAGAGAAACA
CTCTTTAACAGGGGGTAGTATGATGTCTCGTTTAGATAAAAGTAAAGTGATTAACAGCGCATTAGAGCTG
CTTAATGAGGTCGGAATCGAAGGTTTAACAACCCGTAAACTCGCCCAGAAGCTAGGTGTAGAGCAGCCTA
CATTGTATTGGCATGTAAAAAATAAGCGGGCTTTGCTCGACGCCTTAGCCATTGAGATGTTAGATAGGCA
CCATACTCACTTTTGCCCTTTAGAAGGGGAAAGCTGGCAAGATTTTTTACGTAATAACGCTAAAAGTTTT
AGATGTGCTTTACTAAGTCATCGCGATGGAGCAAAAGTACATTTAGGTACACGGCCTACAGAAAAACAGT
ATGAAACTCTCGAAAATCAATTAGCCTTTTTATGCCAACAAGGTTTTTCACTAGAGAATGCATTATATGC
ACTCAGCGCAGTGGGGCATTTTACTTTAGGTTGCGTATTGGAAGATCAAGAGCATCAAGTCGCTAAAGAA
GAAAGGGAAACACCTACTACTGATAGTATGCCGCCATTATTACGACAAGCTATCGAATTATTTGATCACC
AAGGTGCAGAGCCAGCCTTCTTATTCGGCCTTGAATTGATCATATGCGGATTAGAAAAACAACTTAAATG
TGAAAGTGGGTCTTAAGGCATCAAATAAAACGAAAGGCTCAGTCGAAAGACTGGGCCTTTCGTTTTATCT
GTTGTTTGTCGGTGAACGCTCTCCTGAGTAGGACAAATCCGCCGCCCTAGACCTAGGGCGTTCGGCTGCG
GCGAGCGGTATCAGCTCACTCAAAGGCGGTAATACGGTTATCCACAGAATCAGGGGATAACGCATGCAAG
AACATGTGAGCAAAAGGCCAGCAAAAGGCCAGGAACCGTAAAAAGGCCGCGTTGCTGGCGTTTTTCCATA
GGCTCCGCCCCCCTGACGAGCATCACAAAAATCGACGCTCAAGTCAGAGGTGGCGAAACCCGACAGGACT
ATAAAGATACCAGGCGTTTCCCCCTGGAAGCTCCCTCGTGCGCTCTCCTGTTCCGACCCTGCCGCTTACC
GGATACCTGTCCGCCTTTCTCCCTTCGGGAAGCGTGGCGCTTTCTCATAGCTCACGCTGTAGGTATCTCA
GTTCGGTGTAGGTCGTTCGCTCCAAGCTGGGCTGTGTGCACGAACCCCCCGTTCAGCCCGACCGCTGCGC
CTTATCCGGTAACTATCGTCTTGAGTCCAACCCGGTAAGACACGACTTATCGCCACTGGCAGCAGCCACT
GGTAACAGGATTAGCAGAGCGAGGTATGTAGGCGGTGCTACAGAGTTCTTGAAGTGGTGGCCTAACTACG
GCTACACTAGAAGGACAGTATTTGGTATCTGCGCTCTGCTGAAGCCAGTTACCTTCGGAAAAAGAGTTGG
TAGCTCTTGATCCGGCAAACAAACCACCGCTGGTAGCGGTGGTTTTTTTGTTTGCAAGCAGCAGATTACG
CGCAGAAAAAAAGGATCTCAAGAAGATCCTTTGATCTTTTCTACGGGGTCTGACGCTCAGTGGAACGAAA
ACTCACGTTAAGGGATTTTGGTCATGACTAGTGCTTGGATTCTCACCAATAAAAAACGCCCGGCGGCAAC
CGAGCGTTCTGAACAAATCCAGATGGAGTTCTGAGGTCATTACTGGATCTATCAACAGGAGTCCAAGCGA
GCTCGATATCAAATTACGCCCCGCCCTGCCACTCATCGCAGTACTGTTGTAATTCATTAAGCATTCTGCC
GACATGGAAGCCATCACAAACGGCATGATGAACCTGAATCGCCAGCGGCATCAGCACCTTGTCGCCTTGC
GTATAATATTTGCCCATGGTGAAAACGGGGGCGAAGAAGTTGTCCATATTGGCCACGTTTAAATCAAAAC
TGGTGAAACTCACCCAGGGATTGGCTGAGACGAAAAACATATTCTCAATAAACCCTTTAGGGAAATAGGC
CAGGTTTTCACCATAACACGCCACATCTTGCGAATATATGTGTAGAAACTGCCGGAAATCGTCGTGGTAT
TCACTCCAGAGCGATGAAAACGTTTCAGTTTGCTCATGGAAAACGGTGTAACAAGGGTGAACACTATCCC
ATATCACCAGCTCACCGTCTTTCATTGCCATACGAAATTCCGGATGAGCATTCATCAGGCGGGCAAGAAT
GTGAATAAAGGCCGGATAAAACTTGTGCTTATTTTTCTTTACGGTCTTTAAAAAGGCCGTAATATCCAGC
TGAACGGTCTGGTTATAGGTACATTGAGCAACTGACTGAAATGCCTCAAAATGTTCTTTACGATGCCATT
GGGATATATCAACGGTGGTATATCCAGTGATTTTTTTCTCCATTTTAGCTTCCTTAGCTCCTGAAAATCT
CGATAACTCAAAAAATACGACCGGTAGTGATCTTATTTCATTATGGTGAAAGTTGGAACCTCTTACGGGC
CGGCCAACGTCTCATTTTCGCCAGATATCGACGTCGGAGACCTAATGCGCCAGATATCGACGTCTAAGAA
ACCATTATTA
